Addgene plasmid #101296: GFP-mROCK2
Purpose: Mammalian expression of Rock2-GFP
Depositing lab: Alpha Yap. Depositing organization: University of Queensland. Publication: Feedback regulation through myosin II confers robustness on RhoA signalling at E-cadherin junctions. Priya R, Gomez GA, Budnar S, Verma S, Cox HL, Hamilton NA, Yap AS. Nat Cell Biol. 2015 Oct;17(10):1282-93. doi: 10.1038/ncb3239. Epub 2015 Sep 14. PubMed 26368311.
Backbone
  Vector backbone: pEGFP-C1
  Vector type: Mammalian Expression
Growth in bacteria
  Bacterial resistance: Kanamycin, 50 μg/mL
  Growth temperature: 37°C
  Growth strain: DH5alpha
  Copy number: High Copy
Gene/Insert
  Gene/Insert name: Rock2
  Species: M. musculus (mouse)
  Entrez Gene: Rock2 (a.k.a. B230113H15Rik, ROKalpha, Rho-kinase, Rock-II, Rock2m, mKIAA0619)
  Promoter: CMV
  Cloning method: Restriction Enzyme; 5′ cloning site EcoRI (unknown if destroyed); 3′ cloning site BamHI (unknown if destroyed)
  Sequencing primers: 5′ EGFP-N
Terms and licenses: Academic/Nonprofit Terms; Industry Terms: Not Available to Industry
How to cite: GFP-mROCK2 was a gift from Alpha Yap (Addgene plasmid # 101296 ; http://n2t.net/addgene:101296 ; RRID:Addgene_101296)
