[The description below was written by a language model from this plasmid's Addgene catalogue record and pLannotate feature annotations shown in this document.]
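Description:
GFP-mROCK2 is a mammalian expression plasmid built on the pEGFP-C1 backbone that produces mouse Rock2 (Rho-associated kinase 2, also called ROKalpha or Rho-kinase) fused to EGFP. The sequenced record is about 8.9 kb. Transcription is driven by the human cytomegalovirus immediate early enhancer and promoter. The EGFP coding sequence comes first, followed by a short remnant of the multiple cloning site that serves as a linker and then the roughly 4.2 kb Rock2 open reading frame, so the fluorescent protein sits at the N-terminus of the kinase. This matches the plasmid name and the C1 backbone, although the catalogue purpose line writes it as "Rock2-GFP". The insert was cloned by restriction enzymes between EcoRI and BamHI, and the transcript ends at the SV40 polyadenylation signal.

The plasmid is propagated in E. coli from a high-copy ColE1/pUC-type origin and selected with kanamycin. It carries a single NeoR/KanR (aminoglycoside phosphotransferase) gene placed behind tandem promoters. The bacterial bla promoter drives kanamycin resistance in bacteria, while the SV40 enhancer/early promoter, together with the HSV TK polyadenylation signal, allows G418 selection of stably transfected mammalian cells. An f1 origin is also present for single-stranded DNA production. The short fragments annotated as large T antigen, ble and bGH poly(A) are most likely residual backbone sequences rather than functional elements.

Rock2 is a RhoA effector kinase that regulates the actin cytoskeleton, myosin II activity, cell adhesion and motility. The construct is suited to imaging its localisation and dynamics in live or fixed mammalian cells, or to overexpressing it. The associated publication concerns RhoA signalling and myosin II feedback at E-cadherin junctions.
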