Features (pLannotate 1.2.2; 15 found; start..end, strand, type, name):
    136..724     +  rep_origin     ori: high-copy-number ColE1/pMB1/pBR322/pUC origin of replication
    899..1202    +  enhancer       CMV enhancer: human cytomegalovirus immediate early enhancer
   1203..1406    +  promoter       CMV promoter: human cytomegalovirus (CMV) immediate early promoter
   1451..2167    +  CDS            EGFP: EGFP is a basic (constitutively fluorescent) green fluorescent protein published in 1996, derived from Aequorea victoria. It is reported to be a rapidly-maturing weak dimer with moderate acid sensitivity.
   2168..2203    +  misc_feature   MCS (fragment): multiple cloning site
   2204..6367    +  CDS            Rock2: ROCK2_MOUSE - Experimental evidence at protein level: Swiss-Prot protein existence level 1. Protein kinase which is a key regulator of actin cytoskeleton and cell polarity. Involved in regulation of smooth muscle contraction, actin cytoskeleton organization, stress fiber and focal adhesion formation, neurite retraction, cell adhesion and motility via phosphorylation of ADD1, BRCA2, CNN1, EZR, DPYSL2, EP300, MSN, MYL9/MLC2, NPM1, RDX, PPP1R12A and VIM. Phosphorylates SORL1 and IRF4. Acts as a negative regulator of VEGF-induced angiogenic endothelial cell activation. Positively regulates the act
   6393..6477    +  CDS            large T antigen (fragment): large T antigen from SV40 (simian virus 40)
   6500..6621    +  polyA_signal   SV40 poly(A) signal: SV40 polyadenylation signal
   6655..7083    -  rep_origin     f1 ori (sequence partly withheld): f1 bacteriophage origin of replication; arrow indicates direction of (+) strand synthesis
   7110..7214    +  promoter       AmpR promoter: bla
   7216..7573    +  promoter       SV40 promoter: SV40 enhancer and early promoter
   7608..8402    +  CDS            NeoR/KanR: aminoglycoside phosphotransferase from Tn5; aph(3')-II (or nptII); confers resistance to neomycin, kanamycin, and G418 (Geneticin®)
   8423..8575    +  CDS            ble (fragment): BLE_KLEPN - Experimental evidence at protein level: Swiss-Prot protein existence level 1. Binding protein with a strong affinity to the bleomycin family of antibiotics. Binds to CL990; an antimitotic-antibiotic compound. From Klebsiella pneumoniae.
   8634..8681    +  polyA_signal   HSV TK poly(A) signal: herpes simplex virus thymidine kinase polyadenylation signal (Cole and Stacy, 1985)
   8772..8788    -  polyA_signal   bGH poly(A) signal (fragment): bovine growth hormone polyadenylation signal
>Addgene plasmid #101296 | GFP-mROCK2 | addgene full sequence | sequence record 195050 | Addgene NGS Result
TGATTTAAAACTTCATTTTTAATTTAAAAGGATCTAGGTGAAGATCCTTTTTGATAATCTCATGACCAAA
ATCCCTTAACGTGAGTTTTCGTTCCACTGAGCGTCAGACCCCGTAGAAAAGATCAAAGGATCTTCTTGAG
ATCCTTTTTTTCTGCGCGTAATCTGCTGCTTGCAAACAAAAAAACCACCGCTACCAGCGGTGGTTTGTTT
GCCGGATCAAGAGCTACCAACTCTTTTTCCGAAGGTAACTGGCTTCAGCAGAGCGCAGATACCAAATACT
GTTCTTCTAGTGTAGCCGTAGTTAGGCCACCACTTCAAGAACTCTGTAGCACCGCCTACATACCTCGCTC
TGCTAATCCTGTTACCAGTGGCTGCTGCCAGTGGCGATAAGTCGTGTCTTACCGGGTTGGACTCAAGACG
ATAGTTACCGGATAAGGCGCAGCGGTCGGGCTGAACGGGGGGTTCGTGCACACAGCCCAGCTTGGAGCGA
ACGACCTACACCGAACTGAGATACCTACAGCGTGAGCTATGAGAAAGCGCCACGCTTCCCGAAGGGAGAA
AGGCGGACAGGTATCCGGTAAGCGGCAGGGTCGGAACAGGAGAGCGCACGAGGGAGCTTCCAGGGGGAAA
CGCCTGGTATCTTTATAGTCCTGTCGGGTTTCGCCACCTCTGACTTGAGCGTCGATTTTTGTGATGCTCG
TCAGGGGGGCGGAGCCTATGGAAAAACGCCAGCAACGCGGCCTTTTTACGGTTCCTGGCCTTTTGCTGGC
CTTTTGCTCACATGTTCTTTCCTGCGTTATCCCCTGATTCTGTGGATAACCGTATTACCGCCATGCATTA
GTTATTAATAGTAATCAATTACGGGGTCATTAGTTCATAGCCCATATATGGAGTTCCGCGTTACATAACT
TACGGTAAATGGCCCGCCTGGCTGACCGCCCAACGACCCCCGCCCATTGACGTCAATAATGACGTATGTT
CCCATAGTAACGCCAATAGGGACTTTCCATTGACGTCAATGGGTGGAGTATTTACGGTAAACTGCCCACT
TGGCAGTACATCAAGTGTATCATATGCCAAGTACGCCCCCTATTGACGTCAATGACGGTAAATGGCCCGC
CTGGCATTATGCCCAGTACATGACCTTATGGGACTTTCCTACTTGGCAGTACATCTACGTATTAGTCATC
GCTATTACCATGGTGATGCGGTTTTGGCAGTACATCAATGGGCGTGGATAGCGGTTTGACTCACGGGGAT
TTCCAAGTCTCCACCCCATTGACGTCAATGGGAGTTTGTTTTGGCACCAAAATCAACGGGACTTTCCAAA
ATGTCGTAACAACTCCGCCCCATTGACGCAAATGGGCGGTAGGCGTGTACGGTGGGAGGTCTATATAAGC
AGAGCTGGTTTAGTGAACCGTCAGATCCGCTAGCGCTACCGGTCGCCACCATGGTGAGCAAGGGCGAGGA
GCTGTTCACCGGGGTGGTGCCCATCCTGGTCGAGCTGGACGGCGACGTAAACGGCCACAAGTTCAGCGTG
TCCGGCGAGGGCGAGGGCGATGCCACCTACGGCAAGCTGACCCTGAAGTTCATCTGCACCACCGGCAAGC
TGCCCGTGCCCTGGCCCACCCTCGTGACCACCCTGACCTACGGCGTGCAGTGCTTCAGCCGCTACCCCGA
CCACATGAAGCAGCACGACTTCTTCAAGTCCGCCATGCCCGAAGGCTACGTCCAGGAGCGCACCATCTTC
TTCAAGGACGACGGCAACTACAAGACCCGCGCCGAGGTGAAGTTCGAGGGCGACACCCTGGTGAACCGCA
TCGAGCTGAAGGGCATCGACTTCAAGGAGGACGGCAACATCCTGGGGCACAAGCTGGAGTACAACTACAA
CAGCCACAACGTCTATATCATGGCCGACAAGCAGAAGAACGGCATCAAGGTGAACTTCAAGATCCGCCAC
AACATCGAGGACGGCAGCGTGCAGCTCGCCGACCACTACCAGCAGAACACCCCCATCGGCGACGGCCCCG
TGCTGCTGCCCGACAACCACTACCTGAGCACCCAGTCCGCCCTGAGCAAAGACCCCAACGAGAAGCGCGA
TCACATGGTCCTGCTGGAGTTCGTGACCGCCGCCGGGATCACTCTCGGCATGGACGAGCTGTACAAGTCC
GGACTCAGATCTCGAGCTCAAGCTTCGAATTCTATGAGCCGGCCCCCGCCGACGGGGAAAATGCCCGGCG
CCCCCGAGACCGCGCCGGGGGACGGGGCGGGCGCCGGCCGTCAGAGGAAGCTGGAGGCGCTCATCCGAGA
CCCTCGCTCGCCCATCAACGTGGAGAGTCTGCTGGATGGCTTAAATTCCTTGGTCCTTGATTTGGATTTT
CCTGCTTTGAGGAAAAATAAAAATATAGATAACTTCTTAAATAGATATGAGAAAATTGTGAAAAAAATCA
GAGGTTTACAGATGAAAGCGGAAGACTATGATGTTGTAAAAGTTATTGGAAGAGGTGCTTTTGGTGAAGT
TCAGTTGGTTCGTCATAAGGCATCACAGAAGGTTTATGCAATGAAGCTTCTTAGTAAATTTGAAATGATA
AAAAGATCAGATTCTGCTTTTTTCTGGGAAGAAAGAGATATTATGGCCTTTGCCAACAGTCCCTGGGTAG
TTCAGCTCTTCTGTGCCTTTCAAGATGACAGGTACCTGTACATGGTGATGGAGTACATGCCAGGCGGAGA
CCTCGTCAACCTTATGAGTAATTATGATGTACCTGAAAAGTGGGCCAAGTTTTACACTGCTGAAGTAGTG
CTTGCACTGGATGCAATACACTCCATGGGCTTAATACACAGAGATGTGAAGCCTGATAACATGCTATTGG
ATAAACATGGACATCTAAAGTTAGCAGATTTTGGCACATGTATGAAAATGGATGAAACAGGCATGGTGCA
TTGCGACACAGCAGTTGGAACTCCCGACTACATATCGCCCGAGGTTCTGAAATCACAAGGAGGTGATGGT
TACTATGGGCGAGAATGTGATTGGTGGTCTGTAGGTGTTTTCCTTTTTGAGATGTTAGTAGGGGACACTC
CATTTTACGCAGATTCACTTGTAGGAACCTACAGCAAAATTATGGATCATAAAAATTCACTGTGTTTTCC
TGAAGATACAGAAATTTCTAAACATGCGAAGAATCTCATATGTGCCTTCTTAACAGACAGGGAGGTACGA
CTTGGAAGAAATGGGGTAGAAGAAATCAAACAGCATCCTTTCTTTAAGAATGATCAATGGAATTGGGATA
ACATAAGAGAGACGGCAGCTCCAGTGGTACCTGAGCTCAGCAGTGACATAGACAGCAGCAACTTTGACGA
CATTGAGGATGACAAAGGCGATGTAGAGACCTTCCCGATTCCTAAAGCTTTTGTGGGAAATCAGCTGCCT
TTTATAGGATTTACCTACTTTAGAGAAAATTTGTTATTAAGTGACTCTCCACCTTGTAGAGAAAATGATG
CAATACAAACAAGGAAAAGTGAAGAAAGTCAGGAGATTCAGAAAAAATTATATGCACTAGAAGAACACCT
TAGCAGTGAGGTGCAAGCCAAGGAGGAGCTGGAACAGAAGTGCAAATCTATTAATACTCGCCTAGAGAAA
ACAGCAAAGGAGCTAGAAGAAGAGATTACCTTACGGAAAAGTGTGGAATCAACATTAAGACAGCTGGAAA
GAGAAAAGGCCCTTCTTCAGCACAAAAATGCAGAGTATCAGCGGAAAGCTGATCATGAAGCCGACAAGAA
GCGGAACTTGGAAAATGATGTTAACAGCTTAAAAGATCAACTTGAAGATCTGAAGAAAAGGAACCAGAGC
TCTCAGATATCCACTGAGAAGGTCAATCAGCTCCAGAAACAACTGGATGAAGCTAATGCTTTGCTGAGAA
CAGAGTCTGATACTGCAGCACGGTTAAGAAAAACCCAGGCAGAAAGTTCCAAACAGATTCAGCAGCTGGA
ATCTAACAATAGAGATCTACAAGATAAAAACTGCCTGCTTGAGACTGCCAAGTTAAAACTTGAAAAGGAA
TTTATCAATCTTCAGTCAGCTTTAGAATCTGAAAGAAGGGACCGGACCCATGGATCAGAGATAATTAATG
ATTTACAAGGTAGAATATCTGGGTTGGAAGAAGATTTGAAGACTGGCAAAGCCTTACTAGCAAAAGTAGA
GCTGGAGAAGAGACAGCTGCAGGAGAAGCTCACTGACTTAGAGAAGGAAAAAAGCAACATGGAAATAGAT
ATGACATATCAACTGAAAGTTATACAGCAGAGTTTAGAACAAGAAGAAGCTGAACACAAGACCACAAAAG
CACGGCTAGCGGATAAAAATAAGATCTATGAATCCATTGAAGAAGCTAAATCAGAAGCCATGAAAGAAAT
GGAGAAGAAGCTGTTGGAAGAGAGGTCTTTAAAGCAGAAAGTGGAGAACCTGCTCCTGGAAGCCGAGAAA
AGATGCTCTATATTGGACTGTGACCTCAAACAGTCTCAGCAGAAGCTAAATGAGCTGCTGAAGCAGAAAG
ATGTGCTGAACGAGGATGTTAGAAATTTGACATTAAAAATAGAGCAGGAAACTCAGAAGCGTTGTCTTAT
GCAAAATGACCTGAAGATGCAGACCCAACAAGTTAACACCCTAAAAATGTCAGAAAAGCAAATAAAACAA
GAAAATAATCATCTTATGGAAATGAAAATGAACTTGGAAAAGCAAAATACTGAACTTCGAAAAGAGCGGC
AGGATGCAGATGGGCAGATGAAGGAACTGCAAGACCAACTTGAAGCAGAGCAGTATTTCTCAACCCTCTA
TAAAACACAAGTTAGAGAACTTAAAGAAGAAAATGAAGAGAAGACAAAACTTTGTAAAGAGTTGCAACAG
AAGAAGCAGGATTTACAGGATGAAAGAGACTCTTTGGCTGCCCAGCTGGAAATTACCCTTACCAAAGCAG
ATTCTGAGCAGCTGGCTCGTTCCATTGCTGAAGAACAATACTCTGATTTGGAAAAAGAGAAGATCATGAA
AGAGCTGGAGATCAAAGAGATGATGGCTAGACACAAACAAGAACTTACTGAAAAGGATACTACAATTGCA
TCTCTTGAAGAAACAAATAGGACACTAACTAGCGATGTTGCAAATCTTGCAAATGAGAAAGAAGAATTAA
ACAACAAGCTGAAAGATAGCCAAGAACAACTGTCCAAGTTGAAAGATGAAGAGATGAGTGCAGCAGCTAT
TAAAGCACAGTTTGAGAAGCAGCTTCTGAATGAGAGAACTCTCAAGACTCAAGCTGTGAATAAGTTGGCG
GAGATCATGAATCGAAAAGAACCTGTCAAGCGTGGTAGTGACACAGATGTGCGAAGAAAAGAGAAGGAAA
ACAGAAAGCTACATATGGAGCTTAAGTCTGAACGTGAAAAATTGACACAACAGATGATCAAATATCAGAA
AGAACTGAATGAAATGCAGGCTCAAATAGCTGAAGAGAGCCAAATTCGAATAGAACTCCAGATGACCCTG
GACAGTAAAGACAGCGACATTGAACAGCTGCGGTCACAGCTCCAGGCCTTGCATATTGGTATGGACAGTT
CCAGTATAGGCAGTGGACCAGGCGATGCTGAGCCTGATGATGGATTTCCAGAATCAAGATTAGAAGGATG
GTTGTCATTGCCTGTGCGCAACAACACTAAAAAGTTTGGATGGGTTAAAAAGTATGTGATTGTAAGCAGC
AAGAAGATTCTTTTTTATGACAGCGAACAAGATAAAGAGCAGTCCAACCCTTACATGGTGTTAGACATAG
ACAAGCTATTTCACGTCCGACCTGTTACCCAGACAGATGTATACAGAGCAGATGCTAAAGAAATTCCAAG
GATATTTCAGATTCTATATGCCAATGAAGGAGAAAGTAAGAAGGAACCAGAGTTTCCAGTGGAACCAGTG
GGAGAAAAATCTAATTATATTTGTCACAAAGGACATGAGTTTATTCCTACTCTTTATCACTTCCCAACCA
ACTGTGAGGCATGTATGAAGCCGCTGTGGCACATGTTTAAGCCTCCTCCTGCTCTAGAGTGCCGTAGGTG
CCACATTAAATGTCATAAAGATCACATGGACAAGAAGGAAGAGATTATAGCGCCCTGCAAAGTTTATTAT
GATATATCGTCGGCAAAGAATCTGTTGTTATTAGCAAATTCAACAGAAGAACAGCAGAAATGGGTTAGTC
GGTTGGTGAAAAAGATACCTAAAAAGCCTCCAGCTCCAGACCCTTTTGCCCGATCATCCCCTAGAACTTC
AATGAAAATACAACAAAACCAGTCCATTCGGCGGCCCAGTCGACAGCTTGCTCCAAACAAGCCAAGCTAA
GGATCCACCGGATCTAGATAACTGATCATAATCAGCCATACCACATTTGTAGAGGTTTTACTTGCTTTAA
AAAACCTCCCACACCTCCCCCTGAACCTGAAACATAAAATGAATGCAATTGTTGTTGTTAACTTGTTTAT
TGCAGCTTATAATGGTTACAAATAAAGCAATAGCATCACAAATTTCACAAATAAAGCATTTTTTTCACTG
CATTCTAGTTGTGGTTTGTCCAAACTCATCAATGTATCTTAACGCGTAAATTGTAAGCGTTAATATTTTG
TTAAAATTCGCGTTAAATTTTTGTTAAATCAGCTCATTTTTTAACCAATAGGCCGAAATCGGCAAAATCC
CTTATAAATCAAAAGAATAGACCGAGATAGGGT
[37 nt withheld, positions 6754-6790]
AAAGAACGTGGACTCCAACGTCAAAGG
[49 nt withheld, positions 6818-6866]
T
[91 nt withheld, positions 6868-6958]
G
[124 nt withheld, positions 6960-7083]
CAGGTGGCACTTTTCGGGGAAATGTGCGCGGAACCCCTATTTGTTTATTTTTCTAAATACATTCAAATAT
GTATCCGCTCATGAGACAATAACCCTGATAAATGCTTCAATAATATTGAAAAAGGAAGAGTCCTGAGGCG
GAAAGAACCAGCTGTGGAATGTGTGTCAGTTAGGGTGTGGAAAGTCCCCAGGCTCCCCAGCAGGCAGAAG
TATGCAAAGCATGCATCTCAATTAGTCAGCAACCAGGTGTGGAAAGTCCCCAGGCTCCCCAGCAGGCAGA
AGTATGCAAAGCATGCATCTCAATTAGTCAGCAACCATAGTCCCGCCCCTAACTCCGCCCATCCCGCCCC
TAACTCCGCCCAGTTCCGCCCATTCTCCGCCCCATGGCTGACTAATTTTTTTTATTTATGCAGAGGCCGA
GGCCGCCTCGGCCTCTGAGCTATTCCAGAAGTAGTGAGGAGGCTTTTTTGGAGGCCTAGGCTTTTGCAAA
GATCGATCAAGAGACAGGATGAGGATCGTTTCGCATGATTGAACAAGATGGATTGCACGCAGGTTCTCCG
GCCGCTTGGGTGGAGAGGCTATTCGGCTATGACTGGGCACAACAGACAATCGGCTGCTCTGATGCCGCCG
TGTTCCGGCTGTCAGCGCAGGGGCGCCCGGTTCTTTTTGTCAAGACCGACCTGTCCGGTGCCCTGAATGA
ACTGCAAGACGAGGCAGCGCGGCTATCGTGGCTGGCCACGACGGGCGTTCCTTGCGCAGCTGTGCTCGAC
GTTGTCACTGAAGCGGGAAGGGACTGGCTGCTATTGGGCGAAGTGCCGGGGCAGGATCTCCTGTCATCTC
ACCTTGCTCCTGCCGAGAAAGTATCCATCATGGCTGATGCAATGCGGCGGCTGCATACGCTTGATCCGGC
TACCTGCCCATTCGACCACCAAGCGAAACATCGCATCGAGCGAGCACGTACTCGGATGGAAGCCGGTCTT
GTCGATCAGGATGATCTGGACGAAGAGCATCAGGGGCTCGCGCCAGCCGAACTGTTCGCCAGGCTCAAGG
CGAGCATGCCCGACGGCGAGGATCTCGTCGTGACCCATGGCGATGCCTGCTTGCCGAATATCATGGTGGA
AAATGGCCGCTTTTCTGGATTCATCGACTGTGGCCGGCTGGGTGTGGCGGACCGCTATCAGGACATAGCG
TTGGCTACCCGTGATATTGCTGAAGAGCTTGGCGGCGAATGGGCTGACCGCTTCCTCGTGCTTTACGGTA
TCGCCGCTCCCGATTCGCAGCGCATCGCCTTCTATCGCCTTCTTGACGAGTTCTTCTGAGCGGGACTCTG
GGGTTCGAAATGACCGACCAAGCGACGCCCAACCTGCCATCACGAGATTTCGATTCCACCGCCGCCTTCT
ATGAAAGGTTGGGCTTCGGAATCGTTTTCCGGGACGCCGGCTGGATGATCCTCCAGCGCGGGGATCTCAT
GCTGGAGTTCTTCGCCCACCCTAGGGGGAGGCTAACTGAAACACGGAAGGAGACAATACCGGAAGGAACC
CGCGCTATGACGGCAATAAAAAGACAGAATAAAACGCACGGTGTTGGGTCGTTTGTTCATAAACGCGGGG
TTCGGTCCCAGGGCTGGCACTCTGTCGATACCCCACCGAGACCCCATTGGGGCCAATACGCCCGCGTTTC
TTCCTTTTCCCCACCCCACCCCCCAAGTTCGGGTGAAGGCCCAGGGCTCGCAGCCAACGTCGGGGCGGCA
GGCCCTGCCATAGCCTCAGGTTACTCATATATACTTTAGAT
